>Addgene plasmid #130624 | pTK_Zic1_enh_373b_Citrine | depositor full sequence | sequence record 249955 | pTK_Zic1_enh_373b_Citrine sequence 5509 bps
AATAAAATATCTTTATTTTCATTACATCTGTGTGTTGGTTTTTTGTGTGAATCGATAGTACTAACATACG
CTCTCCATCAAAACAAAACGAAACAAAACAAACTAGCAAAATAGGCTGTCCCCAGTGCAAGTGCAGGTGC
CAGAACATTTCTCTATCGATAGGTACCGAGCTCGAGTTGCCAGGAATGTGGTGTGGGTAGTGAAAAATAA
CATTAAAAAAATGCTGTAACATGTTTTTATTTCTATTGGTTCAAAACAGCATTTGCTTCCTGAAATTAAA
TGGAATCCAATTGAGGTTCTGTCCTTTCAGAGACCTAGTCTTGTACAAGGTAATGCATTAGTGACTACTC
TATTGATATTGTAATTTTTCTAGCATACGTAGAAATTGTCATATTGCAAGTTGGTGGGGCCCTTGATATT
TCACAAATTGGAGATCATTACAAGTGTTTTCCATGCCAGAGCTATACTAATTGTGACCATGTTGATGACA
TCCACCATTCTACTTAAATAGAAAATCGCTGCTTACTAAAGAAGTTGGACTTAGCTTAAGTCCTTGGTGA
CTGATTTGATTAGTCCATTTGAGTGAGAATAGGGCAACACAGGGGCTATGTTAATGTAACTTAAACAATA
GGCCATCACTAATCAGAGACCTCAAGGTTGAAGTGAGGTTAATTGTTATGCGGGTGGTATTTGAAAAGAA
GTGTTGACTGGTGTAATGCACTATGGGACTGTAGTATTTGAACATGCAGCCCTAAGGCCAGAGGTTTTGT
TTAGTTTCCCAATGAAATTTAAAGCTACATTATGTACATCTCTAAACAACAGCCTATACGCTACTGCCTT
TTGATACATCACAAGAGCAACTACTAATTGATAACAGAAATGAGCCCCCAGGCACAACATTCAGATCCAA
ATCTGGTACTGGATTTAAATCCCTTTCTAAAGTTGGTGAGGTGGGAATTGATTTTGATTAAGCCCTTCAT
GGAATGAACACGCAAGATTCAAATGACTCCTTTCTGCCCCTGAAAGTTTAAGAAATTCCAAATTCACAGT
TTCAGTTTAGTCTTATAGTATGCATTTAGTTGAAACATATGAGCTGACAACATCTTAATGCAAAAACATT
TTGGCATAATTACAGAGGGCTGTTTATTGATATCATTGTTCGGACATGGATTTATGTCTTAACGTGAGTG
CCAGGAGTTTCTGTTGGCTAGCCCGGGCTCGAGATCTGCGATCTAAGTAAGCTTGCTGCTTCATCCCCGT
GGCCCGTTGCTCGCGTTTGCTGGCGGTGTCCCCGGAAGAAATATATTTGCATGTCTTTAGTTCTATGATG
ACACAAACCCCGCCCAGCGTCTTGTCATTGGCGAATTCGAACACGCAGATGCAGTCGGGGCGGCGCGGTC
CCAGGTCCACTTCGCATATTAAGGTGACGCGTGTGGCCTCGAACACCGAGCGACCCTGCAGCGACCCGCT
TAACAGCGTCAACAGCGTGCCGCAGATCCCAAGCTTGCGGCCGCTTAAGCTGCAGAAGTTGGTCGTGAGG
CACTGGGCAGGTAAGTATCAAGGTTACAAGACAGGTTTAAGGAGACCAATAGAAACTGGGCTTGTCGAGA
CAGAGAAGACTCTTGCGTTTCTGATAGGCACCTATTGGTCTTACTGACATCCACTTTGCCTTTCTCTCCA
CAGGTGTCCACTCCCAGGTTCAATACAGCTCTTAAGCGGCCGCAAGCTAGCTTGCCGCCACCATGGTGAG
CAAGGGCGAGGAGCTGTTCACCGGGGTGGTGCCCATCCTGGTCGAGCTGGACGGCGACGTAAACGGCCAC
AAGTTCAGCGTGTCCGGCGAGGGCGAGGGCGATGCCACCTACGGCAAGCTGACCCTGAAGTTCATCTGCA
CCACCGGCAAGCTGCCCGTGCCCTGGCCCACCCTCGTGACCACCTTCGGCTACGGCCTGATGTGCTTCGC
CCGCTACCCCGACCACATGAAGCAGCACGACTTCTTCAAGTCCGCCATGCCCGAAGGCTACGTCCAGGAG
CGCACCATCTTCTTCAAGGACGACGGCAACTACAAGACCCGCGCCGAGGTGAAGTTCGAGGGCGACACCC
TGGTGAACCGCATCGAGCTGAAGGGCATCGACTTCAAGGAGGACGGCAACATCCTGGGGCACAAGCTGGA
GTACAACTACAACAGCCACAACGTCTATATCATGGCCGACAAGCAGAAGAACGGCATCAAGGTGAACTTC
AAGATCCGCCACAACATCGAGGACGGCAGCGTGCAGCTCGCCGACCACTACCAGCAGAACACCCCCATCG
GCGACGGCCCCGTGCTGCTGCCCGACAACCACTACCTGAGCTACCAGTCCGCCCTGAGCAAAGACCCCAA
CGAGAAGCGCGATCACATGGTCCTGCTGGAGTTCGTGACCGCCGCCGGGATCACTCTCGGCATGGACGAG
CTGTACAAGTGAGCCTCTAGACTCCCTCAGCGGCGCGCCGTTGCGTTCCAAACGTCGTGGAGCTCCCTGT
CAAGACACGAACCGCTAACGCCACCTTAGTCCGTGAAGCATGATACGCGACATACCCCAGGAGATCTCAC
GTGTCTAGAGTCGGGGCGGCCGGCCGCTTCGAGCAGACATGATAAGATACATTGATGAGTTTGGACAAAC
CACAACTAGAATGCAGTGAAAAAAATGCTTTATTTGTGAAATTTGTGATGCTATTGCTTTATTTGTAACC
ATTATAAGCTGCAATAAACAAGTTAACAACAACAATTGCATTCATTTTATGTTTCAGGTTCAGGGGGAGG
TGTGGGAGGTTTTTTAAAGCAAGTAAAACCTCTACAAATGTGGTAAAATCGATAAGGATCCGTCGACCGA
TGCCCTTGAGAGCCTTCAACCCAGTCAGCTCCTTCCGGTGGGCGCGGGGCATGACTATCGTCGCCGCACT
TATGACTGTCTTCTTTATCATGCAACTCGTAGGACAGGTGCCGGCAGCGCTCTTCCGCTTCCTCGCTCAC
TGACTCGCTGCGCTCGGTCGTTCGGCTGCGGCGAGCGGTATCAGCTCACTCAAAGGCGGTAATACGGTTA
TCCACAGAATCAGGGGATAACGCAGGAAAGAACATGTGAGCAAAAGGCCAGCAAAAGGCCAGGAACCGTA
AAAAGGCCGCGTTGCTGGCGTTTTTCCATAGGCTCCGCCCCCCTGACGAGCATCACAAAAATCGACGCTC
AAGTCAGAGGTGGCGAAACCCGACAGGACTATAAAGATACCAGGCGTTTCCCCCTGGAAGCTCCCTCGTG
CGCTCTCCTGTTCCGACCCTGCCGCTTACCGGATACCTGTCCGCCTTTCTCCCTTCGGGAAGCGTGGCGC
TTTCTCAATGCTCACGCTGTAGGTATCTCAGTTCGGTGTAGGTCGTTCGCTCCAAGCTGGGCTGTGTGCA
CGAACCCCCCGTTCAGCCCGACCGCTGCGCCTTATCCGGTAACTATCGTCTTGAGTCCAACCCGGTAAGA
CACGACTTATCGCCACTGGCAGCAGCCACTGGTAACAGGATTAGCAGAGCGAGGTATGTAGGCGGTGCTA
CAGAGTTCTTGAAGTGGTGGCCTAACTACGGCTACACTAGAAGGACAGTATTTGGTATCTGCGCTCTGCT
GAAGCCAGTTACCTTCGGAAAAAGAGTTGGTAGCTCTTGATCCGGCAAACAAACCACCGCTGGTAGCGGT
GGTTTTTTTGTTTGCAAGCAGCAGATTACGCGCAGAAAAAAAGGATCTCAAGAAGATCCTTTGATCTTTT
CTACGGGGTCTGACGCTCAGTGGAACGAAAACTCACGTTAAGGGATTTTGGTCATGAGATTATCAAAAAG
GATCTTCACCTAGATCCTTTTAAATTAAAAATGAAGTTTTAAATCAATCTAAAGTATATATGAGTAAACT
TGGTCTGACAGTTACCAATGCTTAATCAGTGAGGCACCTATCTCAGCGATCTGTCTATTTCGTTCATCCA
TAGTTGCCTGACTCCCCGTCGTGTAGATAACTACGATACGGGAGGGCTTACCATCTGGCCCCAGTGCTGC
AATGATACCGCGAGACCCACGCTCACCGGCTCCAGATTTATCAGCAATAAACCAGCCAGCCGGAAGGGCC
GAGCGCAGAAGTGGTCCTGCAACTTTATCCGCCTCCATCCAGTCTATTAATTGTTGCCGGGAAGCTAGAG
TAAGTAGTTCGCCAGTTAATAGTTTGCGCAACGTTGTTGCCATTGCTACAGGCATCGTGGTGTCACGCTC
GTCGTTTGGTATGGCTTCATTCAGCTCCGGTTCCCAACGATCAAGGCGAGTTACATGATCCCCCATGTTG
TGCAAAAAAGCGGTTAGCTCCTTCGGTCCTCCGATCGTTGTCAGAAGTAAGTTGGCCGCAGTGTTATCAC
TCATGGTTATGGCAGCACTGCATAATTCTCTTACTGTCATGCCATCCGTAAGATGCTTTTCTGTGACTGG
TGAGTACTCAACCAAGTCATTCTGAGAATAGTGTATGCGGCGACCGAGTTGCTCTTGCCCGGCGTCAATA
CGGGATAATACCGCGCCACATAGCAGAACTTTAAAAGTGCTCATCATTGGAAAACGTTCTTCGGGGCGAA
AACTCTCAAGGATCTTACCGCTGTTGAGATCCAGTTCGATGTAACCCACTCGTGCACCCAACTGATCTTC
AGCATCTTTTACTTTCACCAGCGTTTCTGGGTGAGCAAAAACAGGAAGGCAAAATGCCGCAAAAAAGGGA
ATAAGGGCGACACGGAAATGTTGAATACTCATACTCTTCCTTTTTCAATATTATTGAAGCATTTATCAGG
GTTATTGTCTCATGAGCGGATACATATTTGAATGTATTTAGAAAAATAAACAAATAGGGGTTCCGCGCAC
ATTTCCCCGAAAAGTGCCACCTG
[124 nt withheld, positions 4924-5047]
C
[91 nt withheld, positions 5049-5139]
A
[49 nt withheld, positions 5141-5189]
CCTTTGACGTTGGAGTCCACGTTCTTT
[37 nt withheld, positions 5217-5253]
ACCCTATCTCGGTCTATTCTTTTGATTTATAAGGGATTTTGCCGATTTCGGCCTATTGGTTAAAAAATGA
GCTGATTTAACAAAAATTTAACGCGAATTTTAACAAAATATTAACGCTTACAATTTGCCATTCGCCATTC
AGGCTGCGCAACTGTTGGGAAGGGCGATCGGTGCGGGCCTCTTCGCTATTACGCCAGCCCAAGCTACCAT
GATAAGTAAGTAATATTAAGGTACGGGAGGTACTTGGAGCGGCCGC
Features (pLannotate 1.2.2; 13 found; start..end, strand, type, name):
      1..49      +  polyA_signal   poly(A) signal: synthetic polyadenylation signal
     63..154     +  misc_feature   pause site: RNA polymerase II transcriptional pause signal from the human α2 globin gene
   1328..1473    +  promoter       HSV TK promoter: herpes simplex virus thymidine kinase promoter
   1551..1683    +  intron         chimeric intron: chimera between introns from human β-globin and immunoglobulin heavy chain genes
   1743..2459    +  CDS            Citrine: Citrine is a basic (constitutively fluorescent) yellow fluorescent protein published in 2001, derived from Aequorea victoria. It has moderate acid sensitivity.
   2633..2754    -  polyA_signal   SV40 poly(A) signal: SV40 polyadenylation signal
   2777..2845    -  CDS            large T antigen (fragment): large T antigen from SV40 (simian virus 40)
   2861..2993    +  CDS            TcR (fragment): tetracycline efflux protein; tet; confers resistance to tetracycline
   3173..3761    -  rep_origin     ori: high-copy-number ColE1/pMB1/pBR322/pUC origin of replication
   3932..4792    -  CDS            AmpR: β-lactamase; bla; confers resistance to ampicillin, carbenicillin, and related antibiotics
   4793..4897    -  promoter       AmpR promoter: bla
   4924..5352    +  rep_origin     f1 ori (sequence partly withheld): f1 bacteriophage origin of replication; arrow indicates direction of (+) strand synthesis
   5384..5451    -  CDS            lacZα (fragment): LacZα fragment of β-galactosidase; lacZ fragment
