>Addgene plasmid #130624 | pTK_Zic1_enh_373b_Citrine | addgene full sequence | sequence record 258297 | Addgene NGS Result
AATCGATAGTACTAACATACGCTCTCCATCAAAACAAAACGAAACAAAACAAACTAGCAAAATAGGCTGT
CCCCAGTGCAAGTGCAGGTGCCAGAACATTTCTCTATCGATAGGTACCGAGCTCGAGTTGCCAGGAATGT
GGTGTGGGTAGTGAAAAATAACATTAAAAAAAATGCTGTAACATGTTTTTATTTCTATTGGTTCAAAACA
GCATTTGCTTCCTGAAATTAAATGGAATCCAATTGAGGTTCTGTCCTTTCAGAGACCTAGTCTTGTACAA
GGTAATGCATTAGTGACTACTCTATTGATATTGTAATTTTTCTAGCATACGTAGAAATTGTCATATTGCA
AGTTGGTGGGGCCCTTGATATTTCACAAATTGGAGATCATTACAAGTGTTTTCCATGCCAGAGCTATACT
AATTGTGACCATGTTGATGACATCCACCATTCTACTTAAATAGAAAATCGCTGCTTACTAAAGAAGTTGG
ACTTAGCTTAAGTCCTTGGTGACTGATTTGATTAGTCCATTTGAGTGAGAATAGGGCAACACAGGGGCTA
TGTTAATGTAACTTAAACAATAGGCCATCACTAATCAGAGACCTCAAGGTTGAAGTGAGGTTAATTGTTA
TGCGGGTGGTATTTGAAAAGAAGTGTTGACTGGTGTAATGCACTATGGGACTGTAGTATTTGAACATGCA
GCCCTAAGGCCAGAGGTTTTGTTTAGTTTCCCAATGAAATTTAAAGCTACATTATGTACATCTCTAAACA
ACAGCCTATACGCTACTGCCTTTTGATACATCACAAGAGCAACTACTAATTGATAACAGAAATGAGCCCC
CAGGCACAACATTCAGATCCAAATCTGGTACTGGATTTAAATCCCTTTCTAAAGTTGGTGAGGTGGGAAT
TGATTTTGATTAAGCCCTTCATGGAATGAACACGCAAGATTCAAATGACTCCTTTCTGCCCCTGAAAGTT
TAAGAAATTCCAAATTCACAGTTTCAGTTTAGTCTTATAGTATGCATTTAGTTGAAACATATGAGCTGAC
AACATCTTAATGCAAAAACATCTTGGCATAATTACAGAGGGCTGTTTATTGATATCATTGTTCGGACATG
GATTTATGTCTCAACGTGAGTGCCAGGAGTTTCTGTTGGCTAGCCCGGGCTCGAGATCTGCGATCTAAGT
AAGCTTGCTGCTTCATCCCCGTGGCCCGTTGCTCGCGTTTGCTGGCGGTGTCCCCGGAAGAAATATATTT
GCATGTCTTTAGTTCTATGATGACACAAACCCCGCCCAGCGTCTTGTCATTGGCGAATTCGAACACGCAG
ATGCAGTCGGGGCGGCGCGGTCCCAGGTCCACTTCGCATATTAAGGTGACGCGTGTGGCCTCGAACACCG
AGCGACCCTGCAGCGACCCGCTTAACAGCGTCAACAGCGTGCCGCAGATCCCAAGCTTGCGGCCGCTTAA
GCTGCAGAAGTTGGTCGTGAGGCACTGGGCAGGTAAGTATCAAGGTTACAAGACAGGTTTAAGGAGACCA
ATAGAAACTGGGCTTGTCGAGACAGAGAAGACTCTTGCGTTTCTGATAGGCACCTATTGGTCTTACTGAC
ATCCACTTTGCCTTTCTCTCCACAGGTGTCCACTCCCAGGTTCAATACAGCTCTTAAGCGGCCGCAAGCT
AGCTTGCCGCCACCATGGTGAGCAAGGGCGAGGAGCTGTTCACCGGGGTGGTGCCCATCCTGGTCGAGCT
GGACGGCGACGTAAACGGCCACAAGTTCAGCGTGTCCGGCGAGGGCGAGGGCGATGCCACCTACGGCAAG
CTGACCCTGAAGTTCATCTGCACCACCGGCAAGCTGCCCGTGCCCTGGCCCACCCTCGTGACCACCTTCG
GCTACGGCCTGATGTGCTTCGCCCGCTACCCCGACCACATGAAGCAGCACGACTTCTTCAAGTCCGCCAT
GCCCGAAGGCTACGTCCAGGAGCGCACCATCTTCTTCAAGGACGACGGCAACTACAAGACCCGCGCCGAG
GTGAAGTTCGAGGGCGACACCCTGGTGAACCGCATCGAGCTGAAGGGCATCGACTTCAAGGAGGACGGCA
ACATCCTGGGGCACAAGCTGGAGTACAACTACAACAGCCACAACGTCTATATCATGGCCGACAAGCAGAA
GAACGGCATCAAGGTGAACTTCAAGATCCGCCACAACATCGAGGACGGCAGCGTGCAGCTCGCCGACCAC
TACCAGCAGAACACCCCCATCGGCGACGGCCCCGTGCTGCTGCCCGACAACCACTACCTGAGCTACCAGT
CCGCCCTGAGCAAAGACCCCAACGAGAAGCGCGATCACATGGTCCTGCTGGAGTTCGTGACCGCCGCCGG
GATCACTCTCGGCATGGACGAGCTGTACAAGTGAGCCTCTAGACTCCCTCAGCGGCGCGCCGTTGCGTTC
CAAACGTCGTGGAGCTCCCTGTCAAGACACGAACCGCTAACGCCACCTTAGTCCGTGAAGCATGATACGC
GACATACCCCAGGAGATCTCACGTGTCTAGAGTCGGGGCGGCCGGCCGCTTCGAGCAGACATGATAAGAT
ACATTGATGAGTTTGGACAAACCACAACTAGAATGCAGTGAAAAAAATGCTTTATTTGTGAAATTTGTGA
TGCTATTGCTTTATTTGTAACCATTATAAGCTGCAATAAACAAGTTAACAACAACAATTGCATTCATTTT
ATGTTTCAGGTTCAGGGGGAGGTGTGGGAGGTTTTTTAAAGCAAGTAAAACCTCTACAAATGTGGTAAAA
TCGATAAGGATCCGTCGACCGATGCCCTTGAGAGCCTTCAACCCAGTCAGCTCCTTCCGGTGGGCGCGGG
GCATGACTATCGTCGCCGCACTTATGACTGTCTTCTTTATCATGCAACTCGTAGGACAGGTGCCGGCAGC
GCTCTTCCGCTTCCTCGCTCACTGACTCGCTGCGCTCGGTCGTTCGGCTGCGGCGAGCGGTATCAGCTCA
CTCAAAGGCGGTAATACGGTTATCCACAGAATCAGGGGATAACGCAGGAAAGAACATGTGAGCAAAAGGC
CAGCAAAAGGCCAGGAACCGTAAAAAGGCCGCGTTGCTGGCGTTTTTCCATAGGCTCCGCCCCCCTGACG
AGCATCACAAAAATCGACGCTCAAGTCAGAGGTGGCGAAACCCGACAGGACTATAAAGATACCAGGCGTT
TCCCCCTGGAAGCTCCCTCGTGCGCTCTCCTGTTCCGACCCTGCCGCTTACCGGATACCTGTCCGCCTTT
CTCCCTTCGGGAAGCGTGGCGCTTTCTCATAGCTCACGCTGTAGGTATCTCAGTTCGGTGTAGGTCGTTC
GCTCCAAGCTGGGCTGTGTGCACGAACCCCCCGTTCAGCCCGACCGCTGCGCCTTATCCGGTAACTATCG
TCTTGAGTCCAACCCGGTAAGACACGACTTATCGCCACTGGCAGCAGCCACTGGTAACAGGATTAGCAGA
GCGAGGTATGTAGGCGGTGCTACAGAGTTCTTGAAGTGGTGGCCTAACTACGGCTACACTAGAAGAACAG
TATTTGGTATCTGCGCTCTGCTGAAGCCAGTTACCTTCGGAAAAAGAGTTGGTAGCTCTTGATCCGGCAA
ACAAACCACCGCTGGTAGCGGTGGTTTTTTTGTTTGCAAGCAGCAGATTACGCGCAGAAAAAAAGGATCT
CAAGAAGATCCTTTGATCTTTTCTACGGGGTCTGACGCTCAGTGGAACGAAAACTCACGTTAAGGGATTT
TGGTCATGAGATTATCAAAAAGGATCTTCACCTAGATCCTTTTAAATTAAAAATGAAGTTTTAAATCAAT
CTAAAGTATATATGAGTAAACTTGGTCTGACAGTTACCAATGCTTAATCAGTGAGGCACCTATCTCAGCG
ATCTGTCTATTTCGTTCATCCATAGTTGCCTGACTCCCCGTCGTGTAGATAACTACGATACGGGAGGGCT
TACCATCTGGCCCCAGTGCTGCAATGATACCGCGAGACCCACGCTCACCGGCTCCAGATTTATCAGCAAT
AAACCAGCCAGCCGGAAGGGCCGAGCGCAGAAGTGGTCCTGCAACTTTATCCGCCTCCATCCAGTCTATT
AATTGTTGCCGGGAAGCTAGAGTAAGTAGTTCGCCAGTTAATAGTTTGCGCAACGTTGTTGCCATTGCTA
CAGGCATCGTGGTGTCACGCTCGTCGTTTGGTATGGCTTCATTCAGCTCCGGTTCCCAACGATCAAGGCG
AGTTACATGATCCCCCATGTTGTGCAAAAAAGCGGTTAGCTCCTTCGGTCCTCCGATCGTTGTCAGAAGT
AAGTTGGCCGCAGTGTTATCACTCATGGTTATGGCAGCACTGCATAATTCTCTTACTGTCATGCCATCCG
TAAGATGCTTTTCTGTGACTGGTGAGTACTCAACCAAGTCATTCTGAGAATAGTGTATGCGGCGACCGAG
TTGCTCTTGCCCGGCGTCAATACGGGATAATACCGCGCCACATAGCAGAACTTTAAAAGTGCTCATCATT
GGAAAACGTTCTTCGGGGCGAAAACTCTCAAGGATCTTACCGCTGTTGAGATCCAGTTCGATGTAACCCA
CTCGTGCACCCAACTGATCTTCAGCATCTTTTACTTTCACCAGCGTTTCTGGGTGAGCAAAAACAGGAAG
GCAAAATGCCGCAAAAAAGGGAATAAGGGCGACACGGAAATGTTGAATACTCATACTCTTCCTTTTTCAA
TATTATTGAAGCATTTATCAGGGTTATTGTCTCATGAGCGGATACATATTTGAATGTATTTAGAAAAATA
AACAAATAGGGGTTCCGCGCACATTTCCCCGAAAAGTGCCACCTG
[124 nt withheld, positions 4876-4999]
C
[91 nt withheld, positions 5001-5091]
A
[49 nt withheld, positions 5093-5141]
CCTTTGACGTTGGAGTCCACGTTCTTT
[37 nt withheld, positions 5169-5205]
ACCCTATCTCGGTCTATTCTTTTGATTTATAAGGGATTTTGCCGATTTCGGCCTATTGGTTAAAAAATGA
GCTGATTTAACAAAAATTTAACGCGAATTTTAACAAAATATTAACGCTTACAATTTGCCATTCGCCATTC
AGGCTGCGCAACTGTTGGGAAGGGCGATCGGTGCGGGCCTCTTCGCTATTACGCCAGCCCAAGCTACCAT
GATAAGTAAGTAATATTAAGGTACGGGAGGTACTTGGAGCGGCCGCAATAAAATATCTTTATTTTCATTA
CATCTGTGTGTTGGTTTTTTGTGTG
Features (pLannotate 1.2.2; 13 found; start..end, strand, type, name):
     14..105     +  misc_feature   pause site: RNA polymerase II transcriptional pause signal from the human α2 globin gene
   1280..1425    +  promoter       HSV TK promoter: herpes simplex virus thymidine kinase promoter
   1503..1635    +  intron         chimeric intron: chimera between introns from human β-globin and immunoglobulin heavy chain genes
   1695..2411    +  CDS            Citrine: Citrine is a basic (constitutively fluorescent) yellow fluorescent protein published in 2001, derived from Aequorea victoria. It has moderate acid sensitivity.
   2585..2706    -  polyA_signal   SV40 poly(A) signal: SV40 polyadenylation signal
   2729..2797    -  CDS            large T antigen (fragment): large T antigen from SV40 (simian virus 40)
   2813..2945    +  CDS            TcR (fragment): tetracycline efflux protein; tet; confers resistance to tetracycline
   3125..3713    -  rep_origin     ori: high-copy-number ColE1/pMB1/pBR322/pUC origin of replication
   3884..4744    -  CDS            AmpR: β-lactamase; bla; confers resistance to ampicillin, carbenicillin, and related antibiotics
   4745..4849    -  promoter       AmpR promoter: bla
   4876..5304    +  rep_origin     f1 ori (sequence partly withheld): f1 bacteriophage origin of replication; arrow indicates direction of (+) strand synthesis
   5336..5403    -  CDS            lacZα (fragment): LacZα fragment of β-galactosidase; lacZ fragment
   5462..5510    +  polyA_signal   poly(A) signal: synthetic polyadenylation signal
