[The description below was written by a language model from this plasmid's Addgene catalogue record and pLannotate feature annotations shown in this document.]
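Description:
pTK_Zic1_enh_373b_Citrine is an enhancer reporter plasmid built on the pTK_BsmBI_Citrine backbone, in which a candidate cis-regulatory element from the chicken (G. gallus) Zic1 locus, listed as about 1 kb, is placed upstream of a herpes simplex virus thymidine kinase minimal promoter driving the yellow fluorescent protein Citrine. The two sequence records (depositor and sequencing-derived, about 5.5 kb and differing by one nucleotide and in their start point) give the same annotated map. The enhancer itself is not annotated, but an unannotated gap of roughly 1.1 kb between the upstream pause site and the TK promoter is consistent with its position.

The reporter unit reads in one direction: a synthetic poly(A) signal and an RNA polymerase II transcriptional pause site from the human α2 globin gene sit upstream and serve to block read-through transcription from the backbone. These are followed by the enhancer region, the TK promoter, a chimeric β-globin/immunoglobulin intron that aids expression, the Citrine coding sequence, and an SV40 polyadenylation signal. That signal is annotated on the reverse strand, next to a small large T antigen fragment. Because the minimal promoter has little activity on its own, Citrine fluorescence is meant to report the spatial and temporal activity of the inserted enhancer.

The plasmid is propagated in E. coli under ampicillin selection (AmpR with its bla promoter). It carries a ColE1/pUC-type origin, although the catalogue lists it as low copy, and an f1 origin. Short TcR and lacZα fragments are backbone remnants. The associated work concerns reconstruction of the neural crest gene regulatory network in vivo, but the record does not specify the delivery method.
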