Addgene plasmid #130624: pTK_Zic1_enh_373b_Citrine
Purpose: enhancer reporter
Depositing lab: Tatjana Sauka-Spengler. Depositing organization: University of Oxford. Publication: Reconstruction of the Global Neural Crest Gene Regulatory Network In Vivo. Williams RM, Candido-Ferreira I, Repapi E, Gavriouchkina D, Senanayake U, Ling ITC, Telenius J, Taylor S, Hughes J, Sauka-Spengler T. Dev Cell. 2019 Oct 21;51(2):255-276.e7. doi: 10.1016/j.devcel.2019.10.003. PubMed 31639368.
Backbone
  Vector backbone: pTK_BsmBI_Citrine
  Backbone size w/o insert (bp): 4670
  Vector type: enhancer reporter
Growth in bacteria
  Bacterial resistance: Ampicillin, 100 μg/mL
  Growth temperature: 37°C
  Growth strain: DH5alpha
  Copy number: Low Copy
Gene/Insert
  Gene/Insert name: Zic1_enh_373b
  Species: G. gallus (chicken)
  Insert size (bp): 1000
  Promoter: thymidine kinase minimal promoter
  Cloning method: Restriction Enzyme; 5′ cloning site Unknown (unknown if destroyed)
  Sequencing primers: 5′ pTK forward CTAGCAAAATAGGCTGTCCC; 3′ pTK reverse ATATTTCTTCCGGGGACACC
Terms and licenses: Academic/Nonprofit Terms; Industry Terms: Not Available to Industry
How to cite: pTK_Zic1_enh_373b_Citrine was a gift from Tatjana Sauka-Spengler (Addgene plasmid # 130624 ; http://n2t.net/addgene:130624 ; RRID:Addgene_130624)
